Addgene plasmid #126254: pGWB14-LYX036
Purpose: With a Nicotiana benthamiana transcription factor in PGWB14 backbone, for Agrobacterium mediated transient or stable expression corresponding transcription factor fused with a C-terminal HA tag.
Depositing lab: Silin Zhong. Depositing organization: Chinese University of Hong Kong.
Backbone
  Vector backbone: pGWB14
  Vector type: Plant Expression
  Selectable markers: Hygromycin
Growth in bacteria
  Bacterial resistance: Kanamycin, 50 μg/mL
  Growth temperature: 37°C
  Growth strain: DH5alpha
  Copy number: Low Copy
Gene/Insert
  Gene/Insert name: Niben101Scf00415g03019.1
  Species: Nicotiana benthamiana
  Promoter: CaMV 35S
  Tag / fusion protein: HA (C terminal on insert)
  Cloning method: Gibson Cloning
Terms and licenses: Academic/Nonprofit Terms; Industry Terms: Not Available to Industry
How to cite: pGWB14-LYX036 was a gift from Silin Zhong (Addgene plasmid # 126254 ; http://n2t.net/addgene:126254 ; RRID:Addgene_126254)
