[The description below was written by a language model from this plasmid's Addgene catalogue record and pLannotate feature annotations shown in this document.]
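Description:
pGWB14-LYX036 is a plant expression binary vector built on the pGWB14 backbone for Agrobacterium-mediated transient or stable expression of a Nicotiana benthamiana transcription factor (gene model Niben101Scf00415g03019.1). It is a low-copy plasmid of about 15.2 kb that replicates through the broad-host-range IncP system. oriV together with the trfA replication protein allows maintenance in both E. coli and Agrobacterium, and oriT and traJ provide mobilisation functions. Bacterial selection is by kanamycin (aphA-3). Remnants of tetracycline resistance genes, a ColE1-type origin fragment and an IS1 element are also annotated in the backbone.

Between the nopaline-type right and left T-DNA borders, the feature table shows three expression units. The main cassette places the insert under the CaMV 35S promoter. The coding region is flanked by attB1 and attB2 Gateway sites, although the record lists Gibson cloning as the method. It is followed in frame by a 3xHA epitope and the NOS terminator, giving a C-terminally HA-tagged protein. The insert is annotated by similarity to Arabidopsis BHLH104, which suggests a basic helix-loop-helix family factor, though the catalogue entry does not state the family. A second 35S-driven cassette carries the hygromycin phosphotransferase gene for selection of transformed plant tissue. The sequence also contains a 35S promoter driving the tomato bushy stunt virus P19 silencing suppressor with a CaMV polyadenylation signal. This cassette is not mentioned in the catalogue fields. It would be expected to boost transgene accumulation during agroinfiltration by limiting post-transcriptional gene silencing. The HA tag allows the protein to be detected or immunoprecipitated with anti-HA antibodies.
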