Features (pLannotate 1.2.2; 36 found; start..end, strand, type, name):
      3..89      -  CDS            traI (fragment): TRAI6_ECOLX - Experimental evidence at protein level: Swiss-Prot protein existence level 1. The initiation process of transfer DNA synthesis requires the interaction of at least three plasmid-specific components (TraH, I, and J) at the transfer origin resulting in the assembly of a specialised nucleoprotein complex - the relaxosome. Site- and strand-specific cleavage at the transfer origin is dependent on TraI and TraJ. From Escherichia coli.
    127..498     -  CDS            traJ: oriT-recognizing protein; traJ
    531..640     -  oriT           oriT: incP origin of transfer
    772..962     +  rep_origin     ori (fragment): high-copy-number ColE1/pMB1/pBR322/pUC origin of replication
   1321..1971    -  CDS            TetR: tetracycline resistance regulatory protein; tetR
   2077..2326    +  CDS            TcR (fragment): tetracycline efflux protein; tetA; confers resistance to tetracycline
   2436..2460    -  misc_feature   RB T-DNA repeat: right border repeat from nopaline C58 T-DNA
   2490..2508    +  misc_feature   MCS (fragment): pUC18/19 multiple cloning site
   2559..2904    +  promoter       CaMV 35S promoter: strong constitutive promoter from cauliflower mosaic virus
   2856..2902    +  promoter       minimal CaMV 35S promoter: minimal 35S promoter from cauliflower mosaic virus
   2914..2932    -  misc_feature   MCS (fragment): pUC18/19 multiple cloning site
   2943..3458    +  CDS            P19_TBSVC: Experimental evidence at protein level: Swiss-Prot protein existence level 1. Acts as a suppressor of RNA-mediated gene silencing, also known as post-transcriptional gene silencing (PTGS), a mechanism of plant viral defense that limits the accumulation of viral RNAs. Binds to short interfering RNAs (siRNAs) with high affinity. Acts as a molecular caliper to specifically select siRNAs based on the length of the duplex region of the RNA (By similarity). From Tomato bushy stunt virus (strain Cherry) (TBSV).
   3531..3707    +  polyA_signal   CaMV poly(A) signal: cauliflower mosaic virus polyadenylation signal
   4210..4551    +  promoter       CaMV 35S promoter: strong constitutive promoter from cauliflower mosaic virus
   4577..4601    +  protein_bind   attB1: mutant version of attB; recombination site for the Gateway® BP reaction BP Clonase™
   4769..5290    +  CDS            BHLH104 (fragment): BH104_ARATH - Also known as EN136. Experimental evidence at protein level: Swiss-Prot protein existence level 1. From Arabidopsis thaliana (Mouse-ear cress).
   5298..5322    -  protein_bind   attB2: mutant version of attB; recombination site for the Gateway® BP reaction BP Clonase™
   5351..5440    +  CDS            3xHA: three tandem HA epitope tags
   5474..5726    +  terminator     NOS terminator: nopaline synthase terminator and poly(A) signal
   6155..6407    -  terminator     NOS terminator: nopaline synthase terminator and poly(A) signal
   6431..6859    -  CDS            nos (fragment): DHNO_AGRT7 - Protein inferred from homology: Swiss-Prot protein existence level 3. From Agrobacterium tumefaciens (strain T37).
   6875..7900    -  CDS            HygR: aminoglycoside phosphotransferase from E. coli; aph(4)-Ia; confers resistance to hygromycin
   7910..8254    -  promoter       CaMV 35S promoter: strong constitutive promoter from cauliflower mosaic virus
   7911..7957    -  promoter       minimal CaMV 35S promoter: minimal 35S promoter from cauliflower mosaic virus
   8392..8547    +  CDS            lacZα (fragment) (sequence partly withheld): LacZα fragment of β-galactosidase; lacZ fragment
   8545..8845    +  rep_origin     M13 ori (fragment) (sequence partly withheld): M13 bacteriophage origin of replication; arrow indicates direction of (+) strand synthesis
   8846..8976    +  CDS            lacI (fragment): lac repressor; lacI; The lac repressor binds to the lac operator to inhibit transcription in E. coli. This inhibition can be relieved by adding lactose or isopropyl-β-D-thiogalactopyranoside (IPTG).
   9030..9054    -  misc_feature   LB T-DNA repeat: left border repeat from nopaline C58 T-DNA
  10511..10630   -  CDS            tetR (fragment): TETR1_ECOLX - Experimental evidence at protein level: Swiss-Prot protein existence level 1. TetR is the repressor of the tetracycline resistance element; its N-terminal region forms a helix-turn-helix structure and binds DNA. Binding of tetracycline to TetR reduces the repressor affinity for the tetracycline resistance gene (tetA) promoter operator sites. From Escherichia coli.
  10650..11798   -  CDS            trfA: trans-acting replication protein that binds to and activates oriV
  12097..12891   -  CDS            KanR: aminoglycoside phosphotransferase; aphA-3; confers resistance to kanamycin
  13083..13850   +  mobile_element IS1: prokaryotic transposable element IS1
  13859..14008   -  CDS            satA (fragment): STA_BACSU - Also known as yyaR. Experimental evidence at protein level: Swiss-Prot protein existence level 1. Involved in resistance to streptothricin, a broad-spectrum antibiotic produced by streptomycetes. Detoxifies streptothricin via acetylation of the beta amino group of the first beta-lysyl moiety of streptothricin. From Bacillus subtilis (strain 168).
  14007..14201   -  CDS            satA (fragment): STA_BACSU - Also known as yyaR. Experimental evidence at protein level: Swiss-Prot protein existence level 1. Involved in resistance to streptothricin, a broad-spectrum antibiotic produced by streptomycetes. Detoxifies streptothricin via acetylation of the beta amino group of the first beta-lysyl moiety of streptothricin. From Bacillus subtilis (strain 168).
  14204..14479   -  CDS            klaC (fragment): KLAC_ECOLX - Also known as telB. Protein predicted: Swiss-Prot protein existence level 4. Belongs to the kla operon, which is associated with cryptic tellurite resistance, and IncW plasmid fertility inhibition. From Escherichia coli.
  14543..15174   -  rep_origin     oriV: incP origin of replication
>Addgene plasmid #126254 | pGWB14-LYX036 | addgene full sequence | sequence record 246486 | Addgene NGS Result
TCGGTCTTGCCTTGCTCGTCGGTGATGTACTTCACCAGCTCCGCGAAGTCGCTCTTCTTGATGGAGCGCA
TGGGGACGTGCTTGGCAATCACGCGCACCCCCCGGCCGTTTTAGCGGCTAAAAAAGTCATGGCTCTGCCC
TCGGGCGGACCACGCCCATCATGACCTTGCCAAGCTCGTCCTGCTTCTCTTCGATCTTCGCCAGCAGGGC
GAGGATCGTGGCATCACCGAACCGCGCCGTGCGCGGGTCGTCGGTGAGCCAGAGTTTCAGCAGGCCGCCC
AGGCGGCCCAGGTCGCCATTGATGCGGGCCAGCTCGCGGACGTGCTCATAGTCCACGACGCCCGTGATTT
TGTAGCCCTGGCCGACGGCCAGCAGGTAGGCCGACAGGCTCATGCCGGCCGCCGCCGCCTTTTCCTCAAT
CGCTCTTCGTTCGTCTGGAAGGCAGTACACCTTGATAGGTGGGCTGCCCTTCCTGGTTGGCTTGGTTTCA
TCAGCCATCCGCTTGCCCTCATCTGTTACGCCGGCGGTAGCCGGCCAGCCTCGCAGAGCAGGATTCCCGT
TGAGCACCGCCAGGTGCGAATAAGGGACAGTGAAGAAGGAACACCCGCTCGCGGGTGGGCCTACTTCACC
TATCCTGCCCGGCTGACGCCGTTGGATACACCAAGGAAAGTCTACACGAACCCTTTGGCAAAATCCTGTA
TATCGTGCGAAAAAGGATGGATATACCGAAAAAATCGCTATAATGACCCCGAAGCAGGGTTATGCAGCGG
AAAAGCGCCACGCTTCCCGAAGGGAGAAAGGCGGACAGGTATCCGGTAAGCGGCAGGGTCGGAACAGGAG
AGCGCACGAGGGAGCTTCCAGGGGGAAACGCCTGGTATCTTTATAGTCCTGTCGGGTTTCGCCACCTCTG
ACTTGAGCGTCGATTTTTGTGATGCTCGTCAGGGGGGCGGAGCCTATGGAAAAACGCCAGCAACGCGGCC
TTTTTACGGTTCCTGGCCTTTTGCTGGCCTTTTGCTCACATGTTCTTTCCTGCGTTATCCCCTGATTCTG
TGGATAACCGTATTACCGCCTTTGAGTGAGCTGATACCGCTCGCCGCAGCCGAACGACCGAGCGCAGCGA
GTCAGTGAGCGAGGAAGCGGAAGAGCGCCAGAAGGCCGCCAGAGAGGCCGAGCGCGGCCGTGAGGCTTGG
ACGCTAGGGCAGGGCATGAAAAAGCCCGTAGCGGGCTGCTACGGGCGTCTGACGCGGTGGAAAGGGGGAG
GGGATGTTGTCTACATGGCTCTGCTGTAGTGAGTGGGTTGCGCTCCGGCAGCGGTCCTGATCAATCGTCA
CCCTTTCTCGGTCCTTCAACGTTCCTGACAACGAGCCTCCTTTTCGCCAATCCATCGACAATCACCGCGA
GTCCCTGCTCGAACGCTGCGTCCGGACCGGCTTCGTCGAAGGCGTCTATCGCGGCCCGCAACAGCGGCGA
GAGCGGAGCCTGTTCAACGGTGCCGCCGCGCTCGCCGGCATCGCTGTCGCCGGCCTGCTCCTCAAGCACG
GCCCCAACAGTGAAGTAGCTGATTGTCATCAGCGCATTGACGGCGTCCCCGGCCGAAAAACCCGCCTCGC
AGAGGAAGCGAAGCTGCGCGTCGGCCGTTTCCATCTGCGGTGCGCCCGGTCGCGTGCCGGCATGGATGCG
CGCGCCATCGCGGTAGGCGAGCAGCGCCTGCCTGAAGCTGCGGGCATTCCCGATCAGAAATGAGCGCCAG
TCGTCGTCGGCTCTCGGCACCGAATGCGTATGATTCTCCGCCAGCATGGCTTCGGCCAGTGCGTCGAGCA
GCGCCCGCTTGTTCCTGAAGTGCCAGTAAAGCGCCGGCTGCTGAACCCCCAACCGTTCCGCCAGTTTGCG
TGTCGTCAGACCGTCTACGCCGACCTCGTTCAACAGGTCCAGGGCGGCACGGATCACTGTATTCGGCTGC
AACTTTGTCATGCTTGACACTTTATCACTGATAAACATAATATGTCCACCAACTTATCAGTGATAAAGAA
TCCGCGCGTTCAATCGGACCAGCGGAGGCTGGTCCGGAGGCCAGACGTGAAACCCAACATACCCCTGATC
GTAATTCTGAGCACTGTCGCGCTCGACGCTGTCGGCATCGGCCTGATTATGCCGGTGCTGCCGGGCCTCC
TGCGCGATCTGGTTCACTCGAACGACGTCACCGCCCACTATGGCATTCTGCTGGCGCTGTATGCGTTGGT
GCAATTTGCCTGCGCACCTGTGCTGGGCGCGCTGTCGGATCGTTTCGGGCGGCGGCCAATCTTGCTCGTC
TCGCTGGCCGGCGCCAGATCTGGGGAACCCTGTGGTTGGCATGCACATACAAATGGACGAACGGATAAAC
CTTTTCACGCCCTTTTAAATATCCGATTATTCTAATAAACGCTCTTTTCTCTTAGGTTTACCCGCCAATA
TATCCTGTCAAACACTGATAGTTTAAACGTTGCGATTAAGAATTCGAGCTCGGTACCCCCCTACTCCAAA
AATGTCAAAGATACAGTCTCAGAAGACCAAAGGGCTATTGAGACTTTTCAACAAAGGGTAATTTCGGGAA
ACCTCCTCGGATTCCATTGCCCAGCTATCTGTCACTTCATCGAAAGGACAGTAGAAAAGGAAGGTGGCTC
CTACAAATGCCATCATTGCGATAAAGGAAAGGCTATCATTCAAGATGCCTCTGCCGACAGTGGTCCCAAA
GATGGACCCCCACCCACGAGGAGCATCGTGGAAAAAGAAGACGTTCCAACCACGTCTTCAAAGCAAGTGG
ATTGATGTGACATCTCCACTGACGTAAGGGATGACGCACAATCCCACTATCCTTCGCAAGACCCTTCCTC
TATATAAGGAAGTTCATTTCATTTGGAGAGGACAGCCCAAGCTTCGACTCTAGAGGATCCCCTTAAATCG
ATATGGAACGAGCTATACAAGGAAACGACGCTAGGGAACAAGCTAACAGTGAACGTTGGGATGGAGGATC
AGGAGGTACCACTTCTCCCTTCAAACTTCCTGACGAAAGTCCGAGTTGGACTGAGTGGCGGCTACATAAC
GATGAGACGAATTCGAATCAAGATAATCCCCTTGGTTTCAAGGAAAGCTGGGGTTTCGGGAAAGTTGTAT
TTAAGAGATATCTCAGATACGACAGGACGGAAGCTTCACTGCACAGAGTCCTTGGATCTTGGACGGGAGA
TTCGGTTAACTATGCAGCATCTCGATTTTTCGGTTTCGACCAGATCGGATGTACCTATAGTATTCGGTTT
CGAGGAGTTAGTATCACCGTTTCTGGAGGGTCTCGAACTCTTCAGCATCTCTGTGAGATGGCAATTCGGT
CTAAGCAAGAACTGCTACAGCTTGCCCCAATCGAAGTGGAAAGTAATGTATCAAGAGGATGCCCTGAAGG
TACTCAAACCTTCGAAAAAGAAAGCGAGTAAGTCGAGGGCGAGCTCGAATTCGGTACGCTGAAATCACCA
GTCTCTCTCTACAAATCTATCTCTCTCTATTTTCTCCATAAATAATGTGTGAGTAGTTTCCCGATAAGGG
AAATTAGGGTTCTTATAGGGTTTCGCTCATGTGTTGAGCATATAAGAAACCCTTAGTATGTATTTGTATT
TGTAAAATACTTCTATCAATAAAATTTCTAATTCCTAAAACCAAAATCCAGTACTAAAATCCAGATCTCC
CTGCAGGTCCCCAGATTAGCCTTTTCAATTTCAGAAAGAATGCTAACCCACAGATGGTTAGAGAGGCTTA
CGCAGCAGGTCTCATCAAGACGATCTACCCGAGCAATAATCTCCAGGAAATCAAATACCTTCCCAAGAAG
GTTAAAGATGCAGTCAAAAGATTCAGGACTAACTGCATCAAGAACACAGAGAAAGATATATTTCTCAAGA
TCAGAAGTACTATTCCAGTATGGACGATTCAAGGCTTGCTTCACAAACCAAGGCAAGTAATAGAGATTGG
AGTCTCTAAAAAGGTAGTTCCCACTGAATCAAAGGCCATGGAGTCAAAGATTCAAATAGAGGACCTAACA
GAACTCGCCGTAAAGACTGGCGAACAGTTCATACAGAGTCTCTTACGACTCAATGACAAGAAGAAAATCT
TCGTCAACATGGTGGAGCACGACACACTTGTCTACTCCAAAAATATCAAAGATACAGTCTCAGAAGACCA
AAGGGCAATTGAGACTTTTCAACAAAGGGTAATATCCGGAAACCTCCTCGGATTCCATTGCCCAGCTATC
TGTCACTTTATTGTGAAGATAGTGGAAAAGGAAGGTGGCTCCTACAAATGCCATCATTGCGATAAAGGAA
AGGCCATCGTTGAAGATGCCTCTGCCGACAGTGGTCCCAAAGATGGACCCCCACCCACGAGGAGCATCGT
GGAAAAAGAAGACGTTCCAACCACGTCTTCAAAGCAAGTGGATTGATGTGATATCTCCACTGACGTAAGG
GATGACGCACAATCCCACTATCCTTCGCAAGACCCTTCCTCTATATAAGGAAGTTCATTTCATTTGGAGA
GAACACGGGGGACTCTAGAGTTATCAACAAGTTTGTACAAAAAAGCAGGCTCCACCACTAGTATGGATCA
ATTAGATTCATTTCGAGATAATAGTTGGGACTTAATTGATATAAACAGTTTTATAGATGAAGCACCTTCA
GATTTCTTTTGGAATTCTCAAATCCAGAACCAGAGAGCAGTAGCAGAACTCGAGGCACCTCTCAGCAGTG
CCACATTTCAGGAGGAGTGTATAGAAACAGGATGCCCTCGAAAGAGAGGCCGAAATGAGTCCTGCAGCAA
ACAAGGGAGCAAGGCCTGCCGTGAGAGATTAAGAAGGGAAAAATTGAATGAAAGGTTTTCAGAGCTATGT
TCTGTTCTGGAACCTGGGAGACCTGTAAAAACAGACAAAATGGCCATACTTGGTGATGCTATTCGTGTTC
TAAACGAACTGAAGACTGAATCTGAAGAATACAAAGAAATGAACCAAAAGCTTATGGAAGAGATCAAGAC
GTTGAAGGCAGAGAAGAATGAACTTCGTGAAGAGAAACTCGCACTGAAAGCAGACAAAGAGAGGATGGAG
CAAGAGTTGAAAGCTACGCCTACACCAGCAAGTTTTATTCCACCCCATCCAGCAGCATATCAGCTGGCAG
TAAATAAGATGGCAGTTTTCCCTAGTTATGGTTATGTGCCAATGTGGCAGTATCTACCACCATCTTCCCG
GGACACATCGCAAGATCATGCGCTCAGGCCTCCTGCTGCACCCGGGGACCCAGCTTTCTTGTACAAAGTG
GTTGATAACAGCGGGTTAATTAACATCTTTTACCCATACGATGTTCCTGACTATGCGGGCTATCCCTATG
ACGTCCCGGACTATGCAGGATCCTATCCATATGACGTTCCAGATTACGCTGCTCAGTGCAGCGCTTAGAG
CTCGAATTTCCCCGATCGTTCAAACATTTGGCAATAAAGTTTCTTAAGATTGAATCCTGTTGCCGGTCTT
GCGATGATTATCATATAATTTCTGTTGAATTACGTTAAGCATGTAATAATTAACATGTAATGCATGACGT
TATTTATGAGATGGGTTTTTATGATTAGAGTCCCGCAATTATACATTTAATACGCGATAGAAAACAAAAT
ATAGCGCGCAAACTAGGATAAATTATCGCGCGCGGTGTCATCTATGTTACTAGATCGATCAAACTTCGGT
ACTGTGTAATGACGATGAGCAATCGAGAGGCTGACTAACAAAAGGTATGCCCAAAAACAACCTCTCCAAA
CTGTTTCGAATTGGAAGTTTCTGCTCATGCCGACAGGCATAACTTAGATATTCGCGGGCTATTCCCACTA
ATTCGTCCTGCTGGTTTGCGCCAAGATAAATCAGTGCATCTCCTTACAAGTTCCTCTGTCTTGTGAAATG
AACTGCTGACTGCCCCCCAAGAAAGCCTCCTCATCTCCCAGTTGGCGGCGGCTGATACACCATCGAAAAC
CCACGTCCGAACACTTGATACATGTGCCTGAGAAATAGGCCTACGTCCAAGAGCAAGTCCTTTCTGTGCT
CGTCGGAAATTCCTCTCCTGTCAGACGGTCGTGCGCATGTCTTGCGTTGATGAAGCTAATTCCCGATCTA
GTAACATAGATGACACCGCGCGCGATAATTTATCCTAGTTTGCGCGCTATATTTTGTTTTCTATCGCGTA
TTAAATGTATAATTGCGGGACTCTAATCATAAAAACCCATCTCATAAATAACGTCATGCATTACATGTTA
ATTATTACATGCTTAACGTAATTCAACAGAAATTATATGATAATCATCGCAAGACCGGCAACAGGATTCA
ATCTTAAGAAACTTTATTGCCAAATGTTTGAACGATCTGCTTCGACGCACTCCTTCTTTACTCCACCATC
TCGTCCTTATTGAAAACGTGGGTAGCACCAAAACGAATCAAGTCGCTGGAACTGAAGTTACCAATCACGC
TGGATGATTTGCCAGTTGGATTAATCTTGCCTTTCCCCGCATGAATAATATTGATGAATGCATGCGTGAG
GGGTATTTCGATTTTGGCAATAGCTGCAATTGCCGCGACATCCTCCAACGAGCATAATTCTTCAGAAAAA
TAGCGATGTTCCATGTTGTCAGGGCATGCATGATGCACGTTATGAGGTGACGGTGCTAGGCAGTATTCCC
TCAAAGTTTCATAGTCAGTATCATATTCATCATTGCATTCCTGCAAGAGAGAATTGAGACGCAATCCACA
CGCTGCGGCAACCTTCCGGCGTTCGTGGTCTATTTGCTCTTGGACGTTGCAAACGTAAGTGTTGGATCCC
GGTCGGCATCTACTCTATTCCTTTGCCCTCGGACGAGTGCTGGGGCGTCGGTTTCCACTATCGGCGAGTA
CTTCTACACAGCCATCGGTCCAGACGGCCGCGCTTCTGCGGGCGATTTGTGTACGCCCGACAGTCCCGGC
TCCGGATCGGACGATTGCGTCGCATCGACCCTGCGCCCAAGCTGCATCATCGAAATTGCCGTCAACCAAG
CTCTGATAGAGTTGGTCAAGACCAATGCGGAGCATATACGCCCGGAGCCGCGGCGATCCTGCAAGCTCCG
GATGCCTCCGCTCGAAGTAGCGCGTCTGCTGCTCCATACAAGCCAACCACGGCCTCCAGAAGAAGATGTT
GGCGACCTCGTATTGGGAATCCCCGAACATCGCCTCGCTCCAGTCAATGACCGCTGTTATGCGGCCATTG
TCCGTCAGGACATTGTTGGAGCCGAAATCCGCGTGCACGAGGTGCCGGACTTCGGGGCAGTCCTCGGCCC
AAAGCATCAGCTCATCGAGAGCCTGCGCGACGGACGCACTGACGGTGTCGTCCATCACAGTTTGCCAGTG
ATACACATGGGGATCAGCAATCGCGCATATGAAATCACGCCATGTAGTGTATTGACCGATTCCTTGCGGT
CCGAATGGGCCGAACCCGCTCGTCTGGCTAAGATCGGCCGCAGCGATCGCATCCATGGCCTCCGCGACCG
GCTGCAGAACAGCGGGCAGTTCGGTTTCAGGCAGGTCTTGCAACGTGACACCCTGTGCACGGCGGGAGAT
GCAATAGGTCAGGCTCTCGCTGAATTCCCCAATGTCAAGCACTTCCGGAATCGGGAGCGCGGCCGATGCA
AAGTGCCGATAAACATAACGATCTTTGTAGAAACCATCGGCGCAGCTATTTACCCGCAGGACATATCCAC
GCCCTCCTACATCGAAGCTGAAAGCACGAGATTCTTCGCCCTCCGAGAGCTGCATCAGGTCGGAGACGCT
GTCGAACTTTTCGATCAGAAACTTCTCGACAGACGTCGCGGTGAGTTCAGGCTTTTTCATATCGGGGTCG
TCCTCTCCAAATGAAATGAACTTCCTTATATAGAGGAAGGGTCTTGCGAAGGATAGTGGGATTGTGCGTC
ATCCCTTACGTCAGTGGAGATATCACATCAATCCACTTGCTTTGAAGACGTGGTTGGAACGTCTTCTTTT
TCCACGATGCTCCTCGTGGGTGGGGGTCCATCTTTGGGACCACTGTCGGCAGAGGCATCTTGAACGATAG
CCTTTCCTTTATCGCAATGATGGCATTTGTAGGTGCCACCTTCCTTTTCTACTGTCCTTTTGATGAAGTG
ACAGATAGCTGGGCAATGGAATCCGAGGAGGTTTCCCGATATTACCCTTTGTTGAAAAGTCTCAATAGCC
CTTTGGTCTTCTGAGACTGTATCTTTGATATTCTTGGAGTAGACGAGAGTGTCGTGCTCCACCATGTTGA
CGGATCTCTAGGACGCGTCGACGCGTCGACGCGTCGACGCGTCGACGCGTCCTAGAAGCTAATTCACTGG
CCGTCGTTTTACAACGTCGTGACTGGGAAAACCCTGGCGTTACCCAACTTAATCGCCTTGCAGCACATCC
CCCTTTCGCCAGCTGGCGTAATAGCGAAGAGGCCCGCACCGATCGCCCTTCCCAACAGTTGCGCAGCCTG
AATG
[44 nt withheld, positions 8545-8588]
C
[141 nt withheld, positions 8590-8730]
CCTTTGACGTTGGAGTCCACGTTCTTT
[37 nt withheld, positions 8758-8794]
ACCCTATCTCGGGCTATTCTTTTGATTTATAAGGGATTTTGCCGATTTCGGAACCACCATCAAACAGGAT
TTTCGCCTGCTGGGGCAAACCAGCGTGGACCGCTTGCTGCAACTCTCTCAGGGCCAGGCGGTGAAGGGCA
ATCAGCTGTTGCCCGTCTCACTGGTGAAAAGAAAAACCACCCCAGTACATTAAAAACGTCCGCAATGTGT
TATTAAGTTGTCTAAGCGTCAATTTGTTTACACCACAATATATCCTGCCACCAGCCAGCCAACAGCTCCC
CGACCGGCAGCTCGGCACAAAATCACCACTCGATACAGGCAGCCCATCAGTCCGGGACGGCGTCAGCGGG
AGAGCCGTTGTAAGGCGGCAGACTTTGCTCATGTTACCGATGCTATTCGGAAGAACGGCAACTAAGCTGC
CGGGTTTGAAACACGGATGATCTCGCGGAGGGTAGCATGTTGATTGTAACGATGACAGAGCGTTGCTGCC
TGTGATCAAATATCATCTCCCTCGCAGAGATCCGAATTATCAGCCTTCTTATTCATTTCTCGCTTAACCG
TGACAGGCTGTCGATCTTGAGAACTATGCCGACATAATAGGAAATCGCTGGATAAAGCCGCTGAGGAAGC
TGAGTGGCGCTATTTCTTTAGAAGTGAACGTTGACGATATCAACTCCCCTATCCATTGCTCACCGAATGG
TACAGGTCGGGGACCCGAAGTTCCGACTGTCGGCCTGATGCATCCCCGGCTGATCGACCCCAGATCTGGG
GCTGAGAAAGCCCAGTAAGGAAACAACTGTAGGTTCGAGTCGCGAGATCCCCCGGAACCAAAGGAAGTAG
GTTAAACCCGCTCCGATCAGGCCGAGCCACGCCAGGCCGAGAACATTGGTTCCTGTAGGCATCGGGATTG
GCGGATCAAACACTAAAGCTACTGGAACGAGCAGAAGTCCTCCGGCCGCCAGTTGCCAGGCGGTAAAGGT
GAGCAGAGGCACGGGAGGTTGCCACTTGCGGGTCAGCACGGTTCCGAACGCCATGGAAACCGCCCCCGCC
AGGCCCGCTGCGACGCCGACAGGATCTAGCGCTGCGTTTGGTGTCAACACCAACAGCGCCACGCCCGCAG
TTCCGCAAATAGCCCCCAGGACCGCCATCAATCGTATCGGGCTACCTAGCAGAGCGGCAGAGATGAACAC
GACCATCAGCGGCTGCACAGCGCCTACCGTCGCCGCGACCCCGCCCGGCAGGCGGTAGACCGAAATAAAC
AACAAGCTCCAGAATAGCGAAATATTAAGTGCGCCGAGGATGAAGATGCGCATCCACCAGATTCCCGTTG
GAATCTGTCGGACGATCATCACGAGCAATAAACCCGCCGGCAACGCCCGCAGCAGCATACCGGCGACCCC
TCGGCCTCGCTGTTCGGGCTCCACGAAAACGCCGGACAGATGCGCCTTGTGAGCGTCCTTGGGGCCGTCC
TCCTGTTTGAAGACCGACAGCCCAATGATCTCGCCGTCGATGTAGGCGCCGAATGCCACGGCATCTCGCA
ACCGTTCAGCGAACGCCTCCATGGGCTTTTTCTCCTCGTGCTCGTAAACGGACCCGAACATCTCTGGAGC
TTTCTTCAGGGCCGACAATCGGATCTCGCGGAAATCCTGCACGTCGGCCGCTCCAAGCCGTCGAATCTGA
GCCTTAATCACAATTGTCAATTTTAATCCTCTGTTTATCGGCAGTTCGTAGAGCGCGCCGTGCGTCCCGA
GCGATACTGAGCGAAGCAAGTGCGTCGAGCAGTGCCCGCTTGTTCCTGAAATGCCAGTAAAGCGCTGGCT
GCTGAACCCCCAGCCGGAACTGACCCCACAAGGCCCTAGCGTTTGCAATGCACCAGGTCATCATTGACCC
AGGCGTGTTCCACCAGGCCGCTGCCTCGCAACTCTTCGCAGGCTTCGCCGACCTGCTCGCGCCACTTCTT
CACGCGGGTGGAATCCGATCCGCACATGAGGCGGAAGGTTTCCAGCTTGAGCGGGTACGGCTCCCGGTGC
GAGCTGAAATAGTCGAACATCCGTCGGGCCGTCGGCGACAGCTTGCGGTACTTCTCCCATATGAATTTCG
TGTAGTGGTCGCCAGCAAACAGCACGACGATTTCCTCGTCGATCAGGACCTGGCAACGGGACGTTTTCTT
GCCACGGTCCAGGACGCGGAAGCGGTGCAGCAGCGACACCGATTCCAGGTGCCCAACGCGGTCGGACGTG
AAGCCCATCGCCGTCGCCTGTAGGCGCGACAGGCATTCCTCGGCCTTCGTGTAATACCGGCCATTGATCG
ACCAGCCCAGGTCCTGGCAAAGCTCGTAGAACGTGAAGGTGATCGGCTCGCCGATAGGGGTGCGCTTCGC
GTACTCCAACACCTGCTGCCACACCAGTTCGTCATCGTCGGCCCGCAGCTCGACGCCGGTGTAGGTGATC
TTCACGTCCTTGTTGACGTGGAAAATGACCTTGTTTTGCAGCGCCTCGCGCGGGATTTTCTTGTTGCGCG
TGGTGAACAGGGCAGAGCGGGCCGTGTCGTTTGGCATCGCTCGCATCGTGTCCGGCCACGGCGCAATATC
GAACAAGGAAAGCTGCATTTCCTTGATCTGCTGCTTCGTGTGTTTCAGCAACGCGGCCTGCTTGGCCTCG
CTGACCTGTTTTGCCAGGTCCTCGCCGGCGGTTTTTCGCTTCTTGGTCGTCATAGTTCCTCGCGTGTCGA
TGGTCATCGACTTCGCCAAACCTGCCGCCTCCTGTTCGAGACGACGCGAACGCTCCACGGCGGCCGATGG
CGCGGGCAGGGCAGGGGGAGCCAGTTGCACGCTGTCGCGCTCGATCTTGGCCGTAGCTTGCTGGACCATC
GAGCCGACGGACTGGAAGGTTTCGCGGGGCGCACGCATGACGGTGCGGCTTGCGATGGTTTCGGCATCCT
CGGCGGAAAACCCCGCGTCGATCAGTTCTTGCCTGTATGCCTTCCGGTCAAACGTCCGATTCATTCACCC
TCCTTGCGGGATTGCCCCGACTCACGCCGGGGCAATGTGCCCTTATTCCTGATTTGACCCGCCTGGTGCC
TTGGTGTCCAGATAATCCACCTTATCGGCAATGAAGTCGGTCCCGTAGACCGTCTGGCCGTCCTTCTCGT
ACTTGGTATTCCGAATCTTGCCCTGCACGAATACCAGCGACCCCTTGCCCAAATACTTGCCGTGGGCCTC
GGCCTGAGAGCCAAAACACTTGATGCGGAAGAAGTCGGTGCGCTCCTGCTTGTCGCCGGCATCGTTGCGC
CACATCTAGGTACTAAAACAATTCATCCAGTAAAATATAATATTTTATTTTCTCCCAATCAGGCTTGATC
CCCAGTAAGTCAAAAAATAGCTCGACATACTGTTCTTCCCCGATATCCTCCCTGATCGACCGGACGCAGA
AGGCAATGTCATACCACTTGTCCGCCCTGCCGCTTCTCCCAAGATCAATAAAGCCACTTACTTTGCCATC
TTTCACAAAGATGTTGCTGTCTCCCAGGTCGCCGTGGGAAAAGACAAGTTCCTCTTCGGGCTTTTCCGTC
TTTAAAAAATCATACAGCTCGCGCGGATCTTTAAATGGAGTGTCTTCTTCCCAGTTTTCGCAATCCACAT
CGGCCAGATCGTTATTCAGTAAGTAATCCAATTCGGCTAAGCGGCTGTCTAAGCTATTCGTATAGGGACA
ATCCGATATGTCGATGGAGTGAAAGAGCCTGATGCACTCCGCATACAGCTCGATAATCTTTTCAGGGCTT
TGTTCATCTTCATACTCTTCCGAGCAAAGGACGCCATCGGCCTCACTCATGAGCAGATTGCTCCAGCCAT
CATGCCGTTCAAAGTGCAGGACCTTTGGAACAGGCAGCTTTCCTTCCAGCCATAGCATCATGTCCTTTTC
CCGTTCCACATCATAGGTGGTCCCTTTATACCGGCTGTCCGTCATTTTTAAATATAGGTTTTCATTTTCT
CCCACCAGCTTATATACCTTAGCAGGAGACATTCCTTCCGTATCTTTTACGCAGCGGTATTTTTCGATCA
GTTTTTTCAATTCCGGTGATATTCTCATTTTAGCCATTTATTATTTCCTTCCTCTTTTCTACAGTATTTA
AAGATACCCCAAGAAGCTAATTATAACAAGACGAACTCCAATTCACTGTTCCTTGCATTCTAAAACCTTA
AATACCAGAAAACAGCTTTTTCAAAGTTGTTTTCAAAGTTGGCGTATAACATAGTATCGACGGAGCCGAT
TTTGAAACCACAATTATGGGTGATGCTGCCAACTTACTGATTTAGTGTATGATGGTGTTTTTGAGGTGCT
CCAGTGGCTTCTGTTTCTATCAGCTGTCCCTCCTGTTCAGCTACTGACGGGGTGGTGCGTAACGGCAAAA
GCACCGCCGGACATCAGCGCTATCTCTGCTCTCACTGCCGTAAAACATGGCAACTGCAGTTCACTTACAC
CGCTTCTCAACCCGGTACGCACCAGAAAATCATTGATATGGCCATGAATGGCGTTGGATGCCGGGCAACA
GCCCGCATTATGGGCGTTGGCCTCAACACGATTTTACGTCACTTAAAAAACTCAGGCCGCAGTCGGTAAC
CTCGCGCATACAGCCGGGCAGTGACGTCATCGTCTGCGCGGAAATGGACGAACAGTGGGGCTATGTCGGG
GCTAAATCGCGCCAGCGCTGGCTGTTTTACGCGTATGACAGTCTCCGGAAGACGGTTGTTGCGCACGTAT
TCGGTGAACGCACTATGGCGACGCTGGGGCGTCTTATGAGCCTGCTGTCACCCTTTGACGTGGTGATATG
GATGACGGATGGCTGGCCGCTGTATGAATCCCGCCTGAAGGGAAAGCTGCACGTAATCAGCAAGCGATAT
ACGCAGCGAATTGAGCGGCATAACCTGAATCTGAGGCAGCACCTGGCACGGCTGGGACGGAAGTCGCTGT
CGTTCTCAAAATCGGTGGAGCTGCATGACAAAGTCATCGGGCATTATCTGAACATAAAACACTATCAATA
AGTTGGAGTCATTACCCAATTATGATAGAATTTACAAGCTATAAGGTTATTGTCCTGGGTTTCAAGCATT
AGTCCATGCAAGTTTTTATGCTTTGCCCATTCTATAGATATATTGATAAGCGCGCTGCCTATGCCTTGCC
CCCTGAAATCCTTACATACGGCGATATCTTCTATATAAAAGATATATTATCTTATCAGTATTGTCAATAT
ATTCAAGGCAATCTGCCTCCTCATCCTCTTCATCCTCTTCGTCTTGGTAGCTTTTTAAATATGGCGCTTC
ATAGAGTAATTCTGTAAAGGTCCAATTCTCGTTTTCATACCTCGGTATAATCTTACCTATCACCTCAAAT
GGTTCGCTGGGTTTATCGCACCCCCGAACACGAGCACGGCACCCGCGACCACTATGCCAAGAATGCCCAA
GGTAAAAATTGCCGGCCCCGCCATGAAGTCCGTGAATGCCCCGACGGCCGAAGTGAAGGGCAGGCCGCCA
CCCAGGCCGCCGCCCTCACTGCCCGGCACCTGGTCGCTGAATGTCGATGCCAGCACCTGCGGCACGTCAA
TGCTTCCGGGCGTCGCGCTCGGGCTGATCGCCCATCCCGTTACTGCCCCGATCCCGGCAATGGCAAGGAC
TGCCAGCGCTGCCATTTTTGGGGTGAGGCCGTTCGCGGCCGAGGGGCGCAGCCCCTGGGGGGATGGGAGG
CCCGCGTTAGCGGGCCGGGAGGGTTCGAGAAGGGGGGGCACCCCCCTTCGGCGTGCGCGGTCACGCGCAC
AGGGCGCAGCCCTGGTTAAAAACAAGGTTTATAAATATTGGTTTAAAAGCAGGTTAAAAGACAGGTTAGC
GGTGGCCGAAAAACGGGCGGAAACCCTTGCAAATGCTGGATTTTCTGCCTGTGGACAGCCCCTCAAATGT
CAATAGGTGCGCCCCTCATCTGTCAGCACTCTGCCCCTCAAGTGTCAAGGATCGCGCCCCTCATCTGTCA
GTAGTCGCGCCCCTCAAGTGTCAATACCGCAGGGCACTTATCCCCAGGCTTGTCCACATCATCTGTGGGA
AACTCGCGTAAAATCAGGCGTTTTCGCCGATTTGCGAGGCTGGCCAGCTCCACGTCGCCGGCCGAAATCG
AGCCTGCCCCTCATCTGTCAACGCCGCGCCGGGTGAGTCGGCCCCTCAAGTGTCAACGTCCGCCCCTCAT
CTGTCAGTGAGGGCCAAGTTTTCCGCGAGGTATCCACAACGCCGGCGGCCGCGGTGTCTCGCACACGGCT
TCGACGGCGTTTCTGGCGCGTTTGCAGGGCCATAGACGGCCGCCAGCCCAGCGGCGAGGGCAACCAGCCC
GGTGAGCGTCGGAAAGGCGC
