>Addgene plasmid #126254 | pGWB14-LYX036 | depositor partial sequence | sequence record 241528 | Niben101Scf00415g03019.1
ATGGATCAATTAGATTCATTTCGAGATAATAGTTGGGACTTAATTGATATAAACAGTTTTATAGATGAAG
CACCTTCAGATTTCTTTTGGAATTCTCAAATCCAGAACCAGAGAGCAGTAGCAGAACTCGAGGCACCTCT
CAGCAGTGCCACATTTCAGGAGGAGTGTATAGAAACAGGATGCCCTCGAAAGAGAGGCCGAAATGAGTCC
TGCAGCAAACAAGGGAGCAAGGCCTGCCGTGAGAGATTAAGAAGGGAAAAATTGAATGAAAGGTTTTCAG
AGCTATGTTCTGTTCTGGAACCTGGGAGACCTGTAAAAACAGACAAAATGGCCATACTTGGTGATGCTAT
TCGTGTTCTAAACGAACTGAAGACTGAATCTGAAGAATACAAAGAAATGAACCAAAAGCTTATGGAAGAG
ATCAAGACGTTGAAGGCAGAGAAGAATGAACTTCGTGAAGAGAAACTCGCACTGAAAGCAGACAAAGAGA
GGATGGAGCAAGAGTTGAAAGCTACGCCTACACCAGCAAGTTTTATTCCACCCCATCCAGCAGCATATCA
GCTGGCAGTAAATAAGATGGCAGTTTTCCCTAGTTATGGTTATGTGCCAATGTGGCAGTATCTACCACCA
TCTTCCCGGGACACATCGCAAGATCATGCGCTCAGGCCTCCTGCTGCA
